Addgene plasmid #207774: qTAG-N-Blast-miniTurbo-LMNB1
Purpose: Donor template for Blast-2A-miniTurbo insertion into the N-terminus of the LMNB1 locus. To be co-transfected with sgRNA plasmid px330-PITCh-LMNB1 Addgene #207770
Depositing lab: Laurence Pelletier. Depositing organization: Sinai Health System. Publication: qTAG: an adaptable plasmid scaffold for CRISPR-based endogenous tagging. Philip R, Sharma A, Matellan L, Erpf AC, Hsu WH, Tkach JM, Wyatt HDM, Pelletier L. EMBO J. 2024 Dec 12. doi: 10.1038/s44318-024-00337-5. PubMed 39668248.
Backbone
  Vector backbone: pUC19
  Backbone manufacturer: Invitrogen
  Backbone size w/o insert (bp): 2686
  Vector type: Mammalian Expression, CRISPR ; Donor Template
  Selectable markers: Blasticidin
Growth in bacteria
  Bacterial resistance: Ampicillin, 100 μg/mL
  Growth temperature: 37°C
  Growth strain: DH5alpha
  Copy number: High Copy
Gene/Insert
  Gene/Insert name: LMNB1 Homology Arms flanking a Blast-miniTurbo Cassette (alt name: LMNB1)
  Species: H. sapiens (human)
  Insert size (bp): 2870
  Entrez Gene: LMNB1 (a.k.a. ADLD, LMN, LMN2, LMNB, MCPH26)
  Cloning method: Unknown
  Sequencing primers: 5′ CTGCAAGGCGATTAAGTTGGGTAAC; 3′ GGCTCGTATGTTGTGTGGAATTGT
Terms and licenses: Academic/Nonprofit Terms; Industry Terms: Not Available to Industry
Depositor comments: To be co-transfected with sgRNA plasmid px330-PITCh-LMNB1 https://www.addgene.org/207770 . Please visit https://www.biorxiv.org/content/10.1101/2023.11.01.565029v3 for bioRxiv preprint.
How to cite: qTAG-N-Blast-miniTurbo-LMNB1 was a gift from Laurence Pelletier (Addgene plasmid # 207774 ; http://n2t.net/addgene:207774 ; RRID:Addgene_207774)
