[The description below was written by a language model from this plasmid's Addgene catalogue record and pLannotate feature annotations shown in this document.]
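Description:
qTAG-N-Blast-miniTurbo-LMNB1 is a CRISPR knock-in donor template built on a pUC19 backbone, designed to tag the human LMNB1 (lamin B1) gene at its N-terminus at the endogenous locus. It is propagated in E. coli as a high-copy plasmid through the ColE1/pUC origin and selected with ampicillin via the β-lactamase gene. Remnants of the pUC19 lacZα/lac promoter region flank the cloning site. The sequenced record is about 5.5 kb, consistent with the stated backbone and an insert of roughly 2.9 kb.

The insert consists of LMNB1 homology arms surrounding a Blast-2A-miniTurbo cassette. The annotated features show a blasticidin S deaminase coding sequence bracketed by lox71 and lox66 sites, followed by miniTurbo, a truncated, engineered E. coli biotin ligase used for rapid proximity labelling. Directly downstream of this lies a fragment of the LMNB1 coding sequence that forms part of the 3′ homology arm. No mammalian promoter is annotated, which fits a design in which the cassette relies on the endogenous LMNB1 promoter after correct in-frame integration. The 2A element named in the record (not separately annotated) would separate the resistance protein from the miniTurbo-lamin B1 fusion. The mutant lox sites should allow Cre-mediated removal of the selection marker, although the record does not describe this step.

The plasmid is meant to be co-transfected with a companion px330-PITCh-LMNB1 sgRNA/Cas9 plasmid. Edited cells are then enriched with blasticidin. The resulting cells express miniTurbo-tagged lamin B1 at native levels, which suits biotin-based proximity mapping of the nuclear lamina.
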