Features (pLannotate 1.2.2; 15 found; start..end, strand, type, name):
    137..236     +  misc_feature   bom (fragment): basis of mobility region from pBR322
    242..399     -  CDS            lacZα (fragment): LacZα fragment of β-galactosidase; lacZ fragment
   1123..1156    +  protein_bind   lox71: Left element (LE) mutant of loxP (Araki et al., 2010). Cre-mediated recombination occurs in the 8-bp core sequence (GCATACAT). Cre recombinase
   1165..1560    +  CDS            BSD: blasticidin S deaminase; Aspergillus terreus BSD; confers resistance to blasticidin
   1633..1666    +  protein_bind   lox66: Right element (RE) mutant of loxP (Araki et al., 2010). Cre-mediated recombination occurs in the 8-bp core sequence (GCATACAT). Cre recombinase
   1753..2523    +  CDS            miniTurbo: N-terminally truncated mutant of the E. coli biotin ligase BioID engineered for improved catalytic efficiency (Branon et al., 2018)
   2572..2925    +  CDS            LMNB1 (fragment): LMNB1_HUMAN - Also known as LMN2, LMNB. Experimental evidence at protein level: Swiss-Prot protein existence level 1. Lamins are components of the nuclear lamina, a fibrous layer on the nucleoplasmic side of the inner nuclear membrane, which is thought to provide a framework for the nuclear envelope and may also interact with chromatin. From Homo sapiens (Human).
   3314..3330    -  protein_bind   lac operator: The lac repressor binds to the lac operator to inhibit transcription in E. coli. This inhibition can be relieved by adding lactose or isopropyl-β-D-thiogalactopyranoside (IPTG). lac repressor encoded by lacI
   3338..3368    -  promoter       lac promoter: promoter for the E. coli lac operon
   3383..3404    -  protein_bind   CAP binding site: CAP binding activates transcription in the presence of cAMP. E. coli catabolite activator protein
   3417..3509    -  CDS            lacI (fragment): lac repressor; lacI; The lac repressor binds to the lac operator to inhibit transcription in E. coli. This inhibition can be relieved by adding lactose or isopropyl-β-D-thiogalactopyranoside (IPTG).
   3692..4280    -  rep_origin     ori: high-copy-number ColE1/pMB1/pBR322/pUC origin of replication
   4451..5311    -  CDS            AmpR: β-lactamase; bla; confers resistance to ampicillin, carbenicillin, and related antibiotics
   5312..5416    -  promoter       AmpR promoter: bla
   5511..35      +  CDS            rop (fragment) (across the origin): Rop protein, which maintains plasmids at low copy number; rop
>Addgene plasmid #207774 | qTAG-N-Blast-miniTurbo-LMNB1 | addgene full sequence | sequence record 416197 | Addgene NGS Result
TCGCGCGTTTCGGTGATGACGGTGAAAACCTCTGACACATGCAGCTCCCGGAGACGGTCACAGCTTGTCT
GTAAGCGGATGCCGGGAGCAGACAAGCCCGTCAGGGCGCGTCAGCGGGTGTTGGCGGGTGTCGGGGCTGG
CTTAACTATGCGGCATCAGAGCAGATTGTACTGAGAGTGCACCATATGCGGTGTGAAATACCGCACAGAT
GCGTAAGGAGAAAATACCGCATCAGGCGCCATTCGCCATTCAGGCTGCGCAACTGTTGGGAAGGGCGATC
GGTGCGGGCCTCTTCGCTATTACGCCAGCTGGCGAAAGGGGGATGTGCTGCAAGGCGATTAAGTTGGGTA
ACGCCAGGGTTTTCCCAGTCACGACGTTGTAAAACGACGGCCAGTGAATTCGGGGCGGCGGGAGGGCCCT
GGGCCCAGAGCCGCGCGGGTGGGCAGTCCCAGGCGTCCTTCCTTACAGCCCTGAGCCTGGTCCGGGAACC
GCCCAGCCGGGAGGGCCGAGCTGACGGTTGCCCAAGGGCCAGATTTTAAATTTACAGGCCCGGCCCCCGA
ACCGCCGAAGCGCGCTGCCTGCTCCCCATTGGCCCATGGTAGTCACGTGGAGGCGCCGGGGCGTGCCGGC
CATGTTGGGGAGTGCGGCGCCGCGGCCCGCGCCACCTCCGCCCCCCGCGGCTTGCCTCCAGCCCGCCCCT
CCCGGCCCTCCTCCCCCCGCCCGCCGCTCCGTGCAGCCTGAGAGGAAACAAAGTGCTGCGAGCAGGAGAC
GGCGGCGGCGCGAACCCTGCTGGGCCTCCATTCACCCTCGTCTTGCATTTTCCCGCGTGCGTGTGTGAGT
GGGTGTGTGTGTTTTCTTACAAAGGGTATTTCGCGATCGATCGATTGATTCGTAGTTCCCCCCCGCGCGC
CTTTGCCCTTTGTGCTGTAATCGAGCTCCCGCCATCCCAGGTGCTTCTCCGTTCCTCTAAACGCCAGCGT
CTGGACGTGAGCGCAGGTCGCCGGTTTGTGCCTTCGGTCCCCGCTTCGCCCCCTGCCGTCCCCTCCTTAT
CACGGTCCCGCTCGCGGCCTCGCCGCCCCGCTGTCTCCGCCGCCCGCCATGGGCAAGAGCAAGACCGGTA
GCTACCGTTCGTATAGCATACATTATACGAAGTTATCTGCTAGCATGGCCAAGCCTTTGTCTCAAGAAGA
ATCCACCCTCATTGAAAGAGCAACGGCTACAATCAACAGCATCCCCATCTCTGAAGACTACAGCGTCGCC
AGCGCAGCTCTCTCTAGCGACGGCCGCATCTTCACTGGTGTCAATGTATATCATTTTACTGGGGGACCTT
GTGCAGAACTCGTGGTGCTGGGCACTGCTGCTGCTGCGGCAGCTGGCAACCTGACTTGTATCGTCGCGAT
CGGAAATGAGAACAGGGGCATCTTGAGCCCCTGCGGACGGTGCCGACAGGTGCTTCTCGATCTGCATCCT
GGGATCAAAGCCATAGTGAAGGACAGTGATGGACAGCCGACGGCAGTTGGGATTCGTGAATTGCTGCCCT
CTGGTTATGTGTGGGAGGGCGGATCCGGAGCTACTAACTTCAGCCTGCTGAAGCAGGCCGGAGACGTGGA
GGAGAACCCTGGACCTTCTAGAATAACTTCGTATAGCATACATTATACGAACGGTAGCACGCGTGGAGGT
GGCGGTTCCGGCAAGCCCATCCCCAACCCCCTGCTGGGCCTGGACAGCACCGGAGGTGGCGGATCAATGG
CGATCCCGCTGCTGAACGCTAAACAGATTCTGGGACAGCTGGACGGCGGGAGCGTGGCAGTCCTGCCTGT
GGTCGACTCCACCAATCAGTACCTGCTGGATCGAATCGGCGAGCTGAAGAGTGGGGATGCTTGCATTGCA
GAATATCAGCAGGCAGGGAGAGGAAGCAGAGGGAGGAAATGGTTCTCTCCTTTTGGAGCTAACCTGTACC
TGAGTATGTTTTGGCGCCTGAAGCGGGGACCAGCAGCAATCGGCCTGGGCCCGGTCATCGGAATTGTCAT
GGCAGAAGCGCTGCGAAAGCTGGGAGCAGACAAGGTGCGAGTCAAATGGCCCAATGACCTGTATCTGCAG
GATAGAAAGCTGGCAGGCATCCTGGTGGAGCTGGCCGGAATAACAGGCGATGCTGCACAGATCGTCATTG
GCGCCGGGATTAACGTGGCTATGAGGCGCGTGGAGGAAAGCGTGGTCAATCAGGGCTGGATCACACTGCA
GGAAGCAGGGATTAACCTGGACAGGAATACTCTGGCCGCTATGCTGATCCGAGAGCTGCGGGCAGCCCTG
GAACTGTTCGAGCAGGAAGGCCTGGCTCCATATCTGTCACGGTGGGAGAAGCTGGATAACTTCATCAATA
GACCCGTGAAGCTGATCATTGGGGACAAAGAGATTTTCGGGATTAGCCGGGGGATTGATAAACAGGGAGC
CCTGCTGCTGGAACAGGACGGAGTTATCAAACCCTGGATGGGCGGAGAAATCAGTCTGCGGTCTGCCGAA
AAGGGTGGAGGCGGATCTCTCGAGGGAGGAAGCGGAGGATCTGGCGGTACCGCGACTGCGACCCCCGTGC
CGCCGCGGATGGGCAGCCGCGCTGGCGGCCCCACCACGCCGCTGAGCCCCACGCGCCTGTCGCGGCTCCA
GGAGAAGGAGGAGCTGCGCGAGCTCAATGACCGGCTGGCGGTGTACATCGACAAGGTGCGCAGCCTGGAG
ACGGAGAACAGCGCGCTGCAGCTGCAGGTGACGGAGCGCGAGGAGGTGCGCGGCCGTGAGCTCACCGGCC
TCAAGGCGCTCTACGAGACCGAGCTGGCCGACGCGCGACGCGCGCTCGACGACACGGCCCGCGAGCGCGC
CAAGCTGCAGATCGAGCTGGGCAAGTGCAAGGCGGAACACGACCAGCTGCTCCTCAAGTGAGTGCTAGCT
GGCGGCCGCGTTAGCGCCAAGGAGGGGCGGGGGCGCAACCGCGGCGACCAGCTCACCGGGTTCTGCCGTG
GGGAGGGAGCAGAGGCCAGGATGCACGCGTCCTTCTGAAGGAACAGGGTCTCGGTCTCCGGAAAGGAGAA
AGAATCTAGAGTTCATAGCGGAGCAGGGGTCGCGGAGGGGGCTCGAGCTGTAGCGCTGGGGGGCCGTGAT
GCCCATTTCTAGATTTTGGATACCCGCTGGGACGTGGTAAGTGCGCGCCTGGGACTGCCGAGAAGGAGCT
CCCGCTTTCGCACTCGAATCCGGGGAGCCGGCGCGGAGAGGCGGCCCCTCAAAGCTTGGCGTAATCATGG
TCATAGCTGTTTCCTGTGTGAAATTGTTATCCGCTCACAATTCCACACAACATACGAGCCGGAAGCATAA
AGTGTAAAGCCTGGGGTGCCTAATGAGTGAGCTAACTCACATTAATTGCGTTGCGCTCACTGCCCGCTTT
CCAGTCGGGAAACCTGTCGTGCCAGCTGCATTAATGAATCGGCCAACGCGCGGGGAGAGGCGGTTTGCGT
ATTGGGCGCTCTTCCGCTTCCTCGCTCACTGACTCGCTGCGCTCGGTCGTTCGGCTGCGGCGAGCGGTAT
CAGCTCACTCAAAGGCGGTAATACGGTTATCCACAGAATCAGGGGATAACGCAGGAAAGAACATGTGAGC
AAAAGGCCAGCAAAAGGCCAGGAACCGTAAAAAGGCCGCGTTGCTGGCGTTTTTCCATAGGCTCCGCCCC
CCTGACGAGCATCACAAAAATCGACGCTCAAGTCAGAGGTGGCGAAACCCGACAGGACTATAAAGATACC
AGGCGTTTCCCCCTGGAAGCTCCCTCGTGCGCTCTCCTGTTCCGACCCTGCCGCTTACCGGATACCTGTC
CGCCTTTCTCCCTTCGGGAAGCGTGGCGCTTTCTCATAGCTCACGCTGTAGGTATCTCAGTTCGGTGTAG
GTCGTTCGCTCCAAGCTGGGCTGTGTGCACGAACCCCCCGTTCAGCCCGACCGCTGCGCCTTATCCGGTA
ACTATCGTCTTGAGTCCAACCCGGTAAGACACGACTTATCGCCACTGGCAGCAGCCACTGGTAACAGGAT
TAGCAGAGCGAGGTATGTAGGCGGTGCTACAGAGTTCTTGAAGTGGTGGCCTAACTACGGCTACACTAGA
AGAACAGTATTTGGTATCTGCGCTCTGCTGAAGCCAGTTACCTTCGGAAAAAGAGTTGGTAGCTCTTGAT
CCGGCAAACAAACCACCGCTGGTAGCGGTGGTTTTTTTGTTTGCAAGCAGCAGATTACGCGCAGAAAAAA
AGGATCTCAAGAAGATCCTTTGATCTTTTCTACGGGGTCTGACGCTCAGTGGAACGAAAACTCACGTTAA
GGGATTTTGGTCATGAGATTATCAAAAAGGATCTTCACCTAGATCCTTTTAAATTAAAAATGAAGTTTTA
AATCAATCTAAAGTATATATGAGTAAACTTGGTCTGACAGTTACCAATGCTTAATCAGTGAGGCACCTAT
CTCAGCGATCTGTCTATTTCGTTCATCCATAGTTGCCTGACTCCCCGTCGTGTAGATAACTACGATACGG
GAGGGCTTACCATCTGGCCCCAGTGCTGCAATGATACCGCGAGACCCACGCTCACCGGCTCCAGATTTAT
CAGCAATAAACCAGCCAGCCGGAAGGGCCGAGCGCAGAAGTGGTCCTGCAACTTTATCCGCCTCCATCCA
GTCTATTAATTGTTGCCGGGAAGCTAGAGTAAGTAGTTCGCCAGTTAATAGTTTGCGCAACGTTGTTGCC
ATTGCTACAGGCATCGTGGTGTCACGCTCGTCGTTTGGTATGGCTTCATTCAGCTCCGGTTCCCAACGAT
CAAGGCGAGTTACATGATCCCCCATGTTGTGCAAAAAAGCGGTTAGCTCCTTCGGTCCTCCGATCGTTGT
CAGAAGTAAGTTGGCCGCAGTGTTATCACTCATGGTTATGGCAGCACTGCATAATTCTCTTACTGTCATG
CCATCCGTAAGATGCTTTTCTGTGACTGGTGAGTACTCAACCAAGTCATTCTGAGAATAGTGTATGCGGC
GACCGAGTTGCTCTTGCCCGGCGTCAATACGGGATAATACCGCGCCACATAGCAGAACTTTAAAAGTGCT
CATCATTGGAAAACGTTCTTCGGGGCGAAAACTCTCAAGGATCTTACCGCTGTTGAGATCCAGTTCGATG
TAACCCACTCGTGCACCCAACTGATCTTCAGCATCTTTTACTTTCACCAGCGTTTCTGGGTGAGCAAAAA
CAGGAAGGCAAAATGCCGCAAAAAAGGGAATAAGGGCGACACGGAAATGTTGAATACTCATACTCTTCCT
TTTTCAATATTATTGAAGCATTTATCAGGGTTATTGTCTCATGAGCGGATACATATTTGAATGTATTTAG
AAAAATAAACAAATAGGGGTTCCGCGCACATTTCCCCGAAAAGTGCCACCTGACGTCTAAGAAACCATTA
TTATCATGACATTAACCTATAAAAATAGGCGTATCACGAGGCCCTTTCGTC
